>Addgene plasmid #211313 | pBiT3.1-C_DCAF8L2:1-631 | addgene full sequence | sequence record 423460 | Addgene NGS Result
AAGACGCGTTAATTAAGACGTCGGCAGTGAAAAAAATGCTTTATTTGTGAAATTTGTGATGCTATTGCTT
TATTTGTAACCATTATAAGCTGCAATAAACAAGTTAACAACAACAATTGCATTCATTTTATGTTTCAGGT
TCAGGGGGAGGTGTGGGAGGTTTTTTAAAGCAAGTAAAACCTCTACAAATGTGGTATGGCTGATTATGAT
CCGCGGCCGCAATACGTCGACGTTATCAGCTGACTTCGTACGAGAGCCTAGGATTATGGCGCGCCACTAG
TTATTAATAGTAATCAATTACGGGGTCATTAGTTCATAGCCCATATATGGAGTTCCGCGTTACATAACTT
ACGGTAAATGGCCCGCCTGGCTGACCGCCCAACGACCCCCGCCCATTGACGTCAATAATGACGTATGTTC
CCATAGTAACGCCAATAGGGACTTTCCATTGACGTCAATGGGTGGAGTATTTACGGTAAACTGCCCACTT
GGCAGTACATCAAGTGTATCATATGCCAAGTCCGCCCCCTATTGACGTCAATGACGGTAAATGGCCCGCC
TGGCATTATGCCCAGTACATGACCTTACGGGACTTTCCTACTTGGCAGTACATCTACGTATTAGTCATCG
CTATTACCATGGTGATGCGGTTTTGGCAGTACACCAATGGGCGTGGATAGCGGTTTGACTCACGGGGATT
TCCAAGTCTCCACCCCATTGACGTCAATGGGAGTTTGTTTTGGCACCAAAATCAACGGGACTTTCCAAAA
TGTCGTAATAACCCCGCCCCGTTGACGCAAATGGGCGGTAGGCGTGTACGGTGGGAGGTCTATATAAGCA
GAGCTGGTTTAGTGAACCGTCAGATCACTAGAATCTTTATTGCGGTAGTTTATCACAGTTAAATTGCTAA
CGCAGTCAGTGCTTCTGACACAACAGTCTCGAACTTAAGCTGCAGAAGTTGGTCGTGAGGCACTGGGCAG
GTAAGTATCAAGGTTACAAGACAGGTTTAAGGAGACCAATAGAAACTGGGCTTGTCGAGACAGAGAAGAC
TCTTGCGTTTCTGATAGGCACCTATTGGTCTTACTGACATCCACTTTGCCTTTCTCTCCACAGGTGTCCA
CTCCCAGTTCAATTACAGCTCTTAAGGCTAGAGTATTAATACGACTCACTATAGGGGCGATCGCAACAAG
CTTCGGGAAGATCTGGAGCTAGCGGCGGGGGATCCGGTGGGAATTCGACACCATGTCCCACCAAGAAGGC
AGCACAGACGGCTTACCAGACTTAGGGACTGAAAGCCTGTTCAGCAGCCCAGAGGAGCAGTCTGGAGCCG
TGGCGGCGACAGAGGCCTCCTCAGACATTGACATAGCGACCTCAGAGCTGAGTGTGACAGTGACCGGAGA
TGGCAGTGATAGCAGGGATGGTGGATTCCCCAACGATGCCAGCACAGAAAATCGAAGCTCAGACCAAGAA
AGCGCAAGTGAAGACATCGAACTTGAGAGCTTGGAGGACTTTGAGCATTTCCTCATGAGTGGTGAAAGTT
TATTCCATTACCCTTTAGTGGGAGAGGAGGAGACAGAAAGGGAGGAGGAAGACGAAGAGATACAAGAGGA
GGGAGGGGAGGAGGAGGAAGAGGAGGAGGAGGAGGAGGAGGAGGAGGAGGAGGAGGAAGAAGAACAGCCT
CGGGCGGGTCCACAAGGCAGTGGCGGCAACCATGAGCAGTATTCGTTAGAGGAGGATCAGGCGCTGGAGG
AGTGGGTTTCCTCAGAGACATCTGCCCTGCCCCGACCTCGCTGGCAGGTCGTTACTGCTCTTCACCAGCG
GCAGCTGGGTTCACGTCCCCGCTTTGTATATGAGGCCTGTGGGGCAAGAGCCTTTGTGCAGCGTTTCCGC
CTGCAATATCGTCTTGCAGACCATGTCGGCTGTGTCAATACTGTACACTTTAACCAGCGTGGCACCCGGC
TGGCCAGTAGCGGTGATGACCTAAAGGTGATAGTGTGGGACTGGGTGCGGCAGAGGCCAGTACTGAACTT
TGAAAGTGGTCACACAAATAATGTCTTCCAGGCCAAGTTCCTTCCTAACTGTGGTGATTCCACTCTGGCC
ATGTGTGCCCGTGATGGGCAGGTACGGGTAGCAGAGTTAATTAATGCATCATATTTCAACAATACTAAGT
GTGTGGCCCAGCACAGGGGACCTGCCCACAAGTTGGCTCTGGAGCCTGACTCTCCTTATAAGTTCCTCAC
TTCAGGTGAAGATGCTGTTGTCTTCACCATTGACCTCAGACAAGACCGGCCAGCTTCAAAAGTTGTGGTA
ACAAGAGAAAATGATAAGAAAGTGGGACTGTATACAATTACTGTGAATCCCGCCAATACCTACCAATTTG
CAGTGGGTGGACAAGATCAGTTTGTAAGGATTTATGACCAGAGGAAAATTGATAAGAAAGAAAACAATGG
CGTGCTCAAGAAATTCACTCCTCATCATCTGGTTAATTGTGATTTCCCAACAAACATCACCTGCGTTGTG
TACAGCCACGATGGCACAGAGCTGCTAGCCAGCTACAATGATGACGATATTTACCTCTTCAACTCCTCTC
ACAGTGATGGTGCTCAATACAGTAAGAGATTTAAGGGACACAGAAATAATACCACAGTCAAAGGTGTTAA
TTTCTATGGCCCCAGGAGTGAGTTTGTAGTGAGCGGTAGTGATTGCGGGCACATCTTCTTCTGGGAGAAA
TCATCCTGCCAAATCATCCAGTTCCTAAAGGGGAGCAGAGAAGGTACAATAAACTGTCTTGAACCCCACC
CTTACCTACCTGTGTTGGCGTGCAGTGGCCTAGATCATGATGTCAAGATCTGGACACCCACAGCTAAAGC
TGCCACTGAGCTTACTGGGTTAAAGAAGGTGATTAAGAAGAACAAGTGGGAACGAGATGAAGACAGCTTG
CACCATGGCAGCCTGTTTGACCAGTACATGCTTTGGTTCCTCCTGCGTCACGTGACGCAGAGAGGTCGTC
ACCAGGACTGGAGAAGTGGTGAAGCTGAATTTCCAGATGAAGAATCGGATGAGTCTTCCAGCACTTCAGA
GACATCTGAGGAGGAGGTCCAAGACCGAGTGCAGTGCATGCCATCCGGCTCGAGCGGTGGGAGCTCCGGT
GTGAGCGGCTGGCGGCTGTTCAAGAAGATTAGCTAAGTTTAAACGGCCGCGACTCTAGACTGCAGGCATG
CAAGCTGATTTGGCTGCTGCCACCGCTGAGCAAGGCCGCTTCGAGCAGACATGATAAGATACATTGATGA
GTTTGGACAAACCACAACTAGAATGCAGTGAAAAAAATGCTTTATTTGTGAAATTTGTGATGCTATTGCT
TTATTTGTAACCATTATAAGCTGCAATAAACAAGTTAACAACAACAATTGCATTCATTTTATGTTTCAGG
TTCAGGGGGAGATGTGGGAGGTTTTTTTAAGCAAGTAAAACCTCTACAAATGTGGTAAAATCTTAATTAA
GACTTCTAATATAACTTCGTATAGCATACATTATACGAAGTTATGGTTCCACTGTTGACAATTAATCATC
GGCATAGTATATCGGCATAGTATAATACGACAAGGTGAGGAACTAAACCCAGGAGGCAGATCATGATTGA
ACAAGATGGATTGCACGCAGGTTCTCCGGCCGCTTGGGTGGAGAGGCTATTCGGCTATGACTGGGCACAA
CAGACAATCGGCTGCTCTGATGCCGCCGTGTTCCGGCTGTCAGCGCAGGGGCGCCCGGTTCTTTTTGTCA
AGACCGACCTGTCCGGTGCCCTGAATGAACTGCAGGACGAGGCAGCGCGGCTATCGTGGCTGGCCACGAC
GGGCGTTCCTTGCGCAGCTGTGCTCGACGTTGTCACTGAAGCGGGAAGGGACTGGCTGCTATTGGGCGAA
GTGCCGGGGCAGGATCTCCTGTCATCTCACCTTGCTCCTGCCGAGAAAGTATCCATCATGGCTGATGCAA
TGCGGCGGCTGCATACGCTTGATCCGGCTACCTGCCCATTCGACCACCAAGCGAAACATCGCATCGAGCG
AGCACGTACTCGGATGGAAGCCGGTCTTGTCGATCAGGATGATCTGGACGAAGAGCATCAGGGGCTCGCG
CCAGCCGAACTGTTCGCCAGGCTCAAGGCGCGCATGCCCGACGGCGAGGATCTCGTCGTGACCCATGGCG
ATGCCTGCTTGCCGAATATCATGGTGGAAAATGGCCGCTTTTCTGGATTCATCGACTGTGGCCGGCTGGG
TGTGGCGGACCGCTATCAGGACATAGCGTTGGCTACCCGTGATATTGCTGAAGAGCTTGGCGGCGAATGG
GCTGACCGCTTCCTCGTGCTTTACGGTATCGCCGCTCCCGATTCGCAGCGCATCGCCTTCTATCGCCTTC
TTGACGAGTTCTTCTGATTCGAAATGACCGACCAAGCGACGCCCAACCGGTATCAGCTCACTCAAAGGCG
GTAATACGGTTATCCACAGAATCAGGGGATAACGCAGGAAAGAACATGTGAGCAAAAGGCCAGCAAAAGG
CCAGGAACCGTAAAAAGGCCGCGTTGCTGGCGTTTTTCCATAGGCTCCGCCCCCCTGACGAGCATCACAA
AAATCGACGCTCAAGTCAGAGGTGGCGAAACCCGACAGGACTATAAAGATACCAGGCGTTTCCCCCTGGA
AGCTCCCTCGTGCGCTCTCCTGTTCCGACCCTGCCGCTTACCGGATACCTGTCCGCCTTTCTCCCTTCGG
GAAGCGTGGCGCTTTCTCATAGCTCACGCTGTAGGTATCTCAGTTCGGTGTAGGTCGTTCGCTCCAAGCT
GGGCTGTGTGCACGAACCCCCCGTTCAGCCCGACCGCTGCGCCTTATCCGGTAACTATCGTCTTGAGTCC
AACCCGGTAAGACACGACTTATCGCCACTGGCAGCAGCCACTGGTAACAGGATTAGCAGAGCGAGGTATG
TAGGCGGTGCTACAGAGTTCTTGAAGTGGTGGCCTAACTACGGCTACACTAGAAGGACAGTATTTGGTAT
CTGCGCTCTGCTGAAGCCAGTTACCTTCGGAAAAAGAGTTGGTAGCTCTTGATCCGGCAAACAAACCACC
GCTGGTAGCGGTGGTTTTTTTGTTTGCAAGCAGCAGATTACGCGCAGAAAAAAAGGATTTCAAGAAGATC
CTTTGATCTTTTCTACGGGGTCTGACGCTCAGTGGAACGAAAACTCACGTTAAGGGATTTTGGTCATGAG
ATTATCAAAAAGGATCTTCACCTAGATCCTTTTATAGTCCGGAATCGTCACACAAAAAACCAACACACAG
ATGTAATGAAAATAAAGATATTTTATTGCGGCCATCGTGATGGCTAGAGTTTAGCCCTCCCACACATAAC
CAGAGGGCAGCAATTCACGAATCCCAACTGCCGTCGGCTGTCCATCACTGTCCTTCACTATGGCTTTGAT
CCCAGGATGCAGATCGAGAAGCACCTGTCGGCACCGTCCGCAGGGGCTCAAGATGCCCCTGTTCTCATTT
CCGATCGCGACGATACAAGTCAGGTTGCCAGCTGCCGCAGCAGCAGCAGTGCCCAGCACCACGAGTTCTG
CACAAGGTCCCCCAGTAAAATGATATACATTGACACCAGTGAAGATGCGGCCGTCGCTAGAGAGAGCTGC
GCTGGCGACGCTGTAGTCTTCAGAGATGGGGATGCTGTTGATTGTAGCCGTTGCTCTTTCAATGAGGGTG
GATTCTTCTTGAGACAAAGGCTTGGCCATGGTGGCGCTAGTGTCAGAAGAATCGAGCTTTTTGCAAAAGC
CTAGGCCTCCAAAAAAGCCTCCTCACTACTTCTGGAATAGCTCAGAGGCCGAGGCGGCCTCGGCCTCTGC
ATAAATAAAAAAAATTAGTCAGCCATGGGGCGGAGAATGGGCGGAACTGGGCGGAGTTAGGGGCGGGATG
GGCGGAGTTAGGGGCGGGACTATGGTTGCTGACTAATTGAGATGCATGCTTTGCATACTTCTGCCTGCTG
GGGAGCCTGGGGACTTTCCACACCTGGTTGCTGACTAATTGAGATGCATGCTTTGCATACTTCTGCCTGC
TGGGGAGCCTGGGGACTTTCCACACCCTAACTGACACACATTCCACAGCTGGTTCTTTCCGCCTCAGAAG
GTACCTAACCAAGTTCCTCTTTCAGAGGTTATTTCAGGCCATGGTGCTGCGC
Features (pLannotate 1.2.2; 17 found; start..end, strand, type, name):
     24..105     -  polyA_signal   SV40 poly(A) signal: SV40 polyadenylation signal
    128..211     -  CDS            large T antigen (fragment): large T antigen from SV40 (simian virus 40)
    276..641     +  enhancer       CMV enhancer: human cytomegalovirus immediate early enhancer
    643..842     +  promoter       CMV promoter: human cytomegalovirus (CMV) immediate early promoter
    981..1113    +  intron         chimeric intron: chimera between introns from human β-globin and immunoglobulin heavy chain genes
   1157..1175    +  promoter       T7 promoter: promoter for bacteriophage T7 RNA polymerase
   1243..3126    +  CDS            DCAF8: DCAF8_HUMAN - Also known as H326, WDR42A. Experimental evidence at protein level: Swiss-Prot protein existence level 1. May function as a substrate receptor for CUL4-DDB1 E3 ubiquitin-protein ligase complex. From Homo sapiens (Human).
   3222..3249    +  CDS            SET1 (fragment): solubility-enhancement tag derived from T7 phage gene 10B
   3275..3396    -  polyA_signal   SV40 poly(A) signal: SV40 polyadenylation signal
   3419..3487    -  CDS            large T antigen (fragment): large T antigen from SV40 (simian virus 40)
   3511..3544    +  protein_bind   loxP: Cre-mediated recombination occurs in the 8-bp core sequence (GCATACAT). Cre recombinase
   3554..3601    +  promoter       EM7 promoter: synthetic bacterial promoter&nbsp
   3633..4424    +  CDS            neo: KKA2_KLEPN - Also known as kan, nptII. Experimental evidence at protein level: Swiss-Prot protein existence level 1. Resistance to kanamycin, neomycin, paromomycin, ribostamycin, butirosin and gentamicin B. From Klebsiella pneumoniae.
   4585..5173    -  rep_origin     ori: high-copy-number ColE1/pMB1/pBR322/pUC origin of replication
   5299..5347    -  polyA_signal   poly(A) signal: synthetic polyadenylation signal
   5371..5769    -  CDS            BSD: blasticidin S deaminase; Aspergillus terreus BSD; confers resistance to blasticidin
   5800..6157    -  promoter       SV40 promoter: SV40 enhancer and early promoter
