[The description below was written by a language model from this plasmid's Addgene catalogue record and pLannotate feature annotations shown in this document.]
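Description:
pBiT3.1-C_DCAF8L2:1-631 is a mammalian expression plasmid built on Promega's pBiT3.1-C backbone and carries full-length human DCAF8L2 (also known as WDR42C; residues M1–S631) fused at its C terminus to the HiBiT peptide through a short flexible glycine/serine linker. The 1,884 bp open reading frame was derived from a Mammalian Gene Collection clone and inserted by ligation-independent cloning between retained EcoRI and XhoI sites. The depositor notes a shortened poly-glutamate stretch at positions 145–147. The automated annotation labels this coding region as the paralogue DCAF8, which reflects sequence similarity rather than a different insert, and a small "SET1" fragment called downstream is probably also an annotation artefact.

Expression is driven by the CMV immediate-early enhancer and promoter. A chimeric β-globin/immunoglobulin intron follows, which generally improves transcript processing, and transcription ends at an SV40 polyadenylation signal. A T7 promoter just upstream of the insert serves as a sequencing primer site and would in principle allow in vitro transcription. The plasmid replicates at high copy in E. coli from a ColE1/pUC-type origin and is selected with kanamycin through an EM7-driven neo (nptII) gene, next to which lies a loxP site.

The catalogue lists neomycin/G418 as the mammalian selectable marker. However, the feature table shows an SV40 promoter-driven blasticidin S deaminase cassette with a synthetic poly(A) signal, and no evident eukaryotic promoter directly upstream of neo, so the two sources do not fully agree on this point.

HiBiT is a small peptide that complements LgBiT to reconstitute NanoLuc luciferase, which allows luminescent quantification of the tagged protein. The plasmid was deposited with a study of the ligandability of WD40-repeat proteins, which is consistent with use in cellular assays of DCAF8L2 abundance, stability or ligand engagement.
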