Addgene plasmid #211313: pBiT3.1-C_DCAF8L2:1-631
Purpose: Mammalian expression of full-length human DCAF8L2. C-terminal HiBiT tag.
Depositing lab: Cheryl Arrowsmith. Depositing organization: University of Toronto. Publication: A Target Class Ligandability Evaluation of WD40 Repeat-Containing Proteins. Ackloo S, Li F, Szewczyk M, Seitova A, Loppnau P, Zeng H, Xu J, Ahmad S, Arnautova YA, Baghaie AJ, Beldar S, Bolotokova A, Centrella PA, Chau I, Clark MA, Cuozzo JW, Dehghani-Tafti S, Disch JS, Dong A, Dumas A, Feng JA, Ghiabi P, Gibson E, Gilmer J, Goldman B, Green SR, Guie MA, Guilinger JP, Harms N, Herasymenko O, Houliston S, Hutchinson A, Kearnes S, Keefe AD, Kimani SW, Kramer T, Kutera M, Kwak HA, Lento C, Li Y, Liu J, Loup J, Machado RAC, Mulhern CJ, Perveen S, Righetto GL, Riley P, Shrestha S, Sigel EA, Silva M, Sintchak MD, Slakman BL, Taylor RD, Thompson J, Torng W, Underkoffler C, von Rechenberg M, Walsh RT, Watson I, Wilson DJ, Wolf E, Yadav M, Yazdi AK, Zhang J, Zhang Y, Santhakumar V, Edwards AM, Barsyte-Lovejoy D, Schapira M, Brown PJ, Halabelian L, Arrowsmith CH. J Med Chem. 2025 Jan 23;68(2):1092-1112. doi: 10.1021/acs.jmedchem.4c02010. Epub 2024 Nov 4. PubMed 39495097.
Backbone
  Vector backbone: pBiT3.1-C
  Backbone manufacturer: Promega
  Vector type: Mammalian Expression
  Selectable markers: Neomycin (select with G418)
Growth in bacteria
  Bacterial resistance: Kanamycin, 50 μg/mL
  Growth temperature: 37°C
  Growth strain: DH5alpha
  Copy number: High Copy
Gene/Insert
  Gene/Insert name: DCAF8L2:M1-S631
  Species: H. sapiens (human)
  Insert size (bp): 1884
  Mutation: 145-147: shortened Poly E region
  Entrez Gene: DCAF8L2 (a.k.a. WDR42C)
  Promoter: CMV
  Tag / fusion protein: GSSGGSSGVSGWRLFKKIS (C terminal on insert)
  Cloning method: Ligation Independent Cloning
  Sequencing primers: 5′ T7; 3′ TTGCTCAGCGGTGGCAGCAG
Resource information
  A portion of this plasmid was derived from a plasmid made by: Mammalian Gene Collection (BC157859)
Terms and licenses: Academic/Nonprofit Terms; Industry Terms: Not Available to Industry
Depositor comments: 5' Cloning Site: EcoR1 (not destroyed), 3' Cloning Site: Xho1 (not destroyed).
How to cite: pBiT3.1-C_DCAF8L2:1-631 was a gift from Cheryl Arrowsmith (Addgene plasmid # 211313 ; http://n2t.net/addgene:211313 ; RRID:Addgene_211313)
