>Addgene plasmid #211313 | pBiT3.1-C_DCAF8L2:1-631 | depositor partial sequence | sequence record 412104 | Insert sequence
ATGTCCCACCAAGAAGGCAGCACAGACGGCTTACCAGACTTAGGGACTGAAAGCCTGTTCAGCAGCCCAG
AGGAGCAGTCTGGAGCCGTGGCGGCGACAGAGGCCTCCTCAGACATTGACATAGCGACCTCAGAGCTGAG
TGTGACAGTGACCGGAGATGGCAGTGATAGCAGGGATGGTGGATTCCCCAACGATGCCAGCACAGAAAAT
CGAAGCTCAGACCAAGAAAGCGCAAGTGAAGACATCGAACTTGAGAGCTTGGAGGACTTTGAGCATTTCC
TCATGAGTGGTGAAAGTTTATTCCATTACCCTTTAGTGGGAGAGGAGGAGACAGAAAGGGAGGAGGAAGA
CGAAGAGATACAAGAGGAGGGAGGGGAGGAGGAGGAAGAGGAGGAGGAGGAGGAGGAGGAGGAGGAGGAG
GAGGAAGAAGAACAGCCTCGGGCGGGTCCACAAGGCAGTGGCGGCAACCATGAGCAGTATTCGTTAGAGG
AGGATCAGGCGCTGGAGGAGTGGGTTTCCTCAGAGACATCTGCCCTGCCCCGACCTCGCTGGCAGGTCGT
TACTGCTCTTCACCAGCGGCAGCTGGGTTCACGTCCCCGCTTTGTATATGAGGCCTGTGGGGCAAGAGCC
TTTGTGCAGCGTTTCCGCCTGCAATATCGTCTTGCAGACCATGTCGGCTGTGTCAATACTGTACACTTTA
ACCAGCGTGGCACCCGGCTGGCCAGTAGCGGTGATGACCTAAAGGTGATAGTGTGGGACTGGGTGCGGCA
GAGGCCAGTACTGAACTTTGAAAGTGGTCACACAAATAATGTCTTCCAGGCCAAGTTCCTTCCTAACTGT
GGTGATTCCACTCTGGCCATGTGTGCCCGTGATGGGCAGGTACGGGTAGCAGAGTTAATTAATGCATCAT
ATTTCAACAATACTAAGTGTGTGGCCCAGCACAGGGGACCTGCCCACAAGTTGGCTCTGGAGCCTGACTC
TCCTTATAAGTTCCTCACTTCAGGTGAAGATGCTGTTGTCTTCACCATTGACCTCAGACAAGACCGGCCA
GCTTCAAAAGTTGTGGTAACAAGAGAAAATGATAAGAAAGTGGGACTGTATACAATTACTGTGAATCCCG
CCAATACCTACCAATTTGCAGTGGGTGGACAAGATCAGTTTGTAAGGATTTATGACCAGAGGAAAATTGA
TAAGAAAGAAAACAATGGCGTGCTCAAGAAATTCACTCCTCATCATCTGGTTAATTGTGATTTCCCAACA
AACATCACCTGCGTTGTGTACAGCCACGATGGCACAGAGCTGCTAGCCAGCTACAATGATGACGATATTT
ACCTCTTCAACTCCTCTCACAGTGATGGTGCTCAATACAGTAAGAGATTTAAGGGACACAGAAATAATAC
CACAGTCAAAGGTGTTAATTTCTATGGCCCCAGGAGTGAGTTTGTAGTGAGCGGTAGTGATTGCGGGCAC
ATCTTCTTCTGGGAGAAATCATCCTGCCAAATCATCCAGTTCCTAAAGGGGAGCAGAGAAGGTACAATAA
ACTGTCTTGAACCCCACCCTTACCTACCTGTGTTGGCGTGCAGTGGCCTAGATCATGATGTCAAGATCTG
GACACCCACAGCTAAAGCTGCCACTGAGCTTACTGGGTTAAAGAAGGTGATTAAGAAGAACAAGTGGGAA
CGAGATGAAGACAGCTTGCACCATGGCAGCCTGTTTGACCAGTACATGCTTTGGTTCCTCCTGCGTCACG
TGACGCAGAGAGGTCGTCACCAGGACTGGAGAAGTGGTGAAGCTGAATTTCCAGATGAAGAATCGGATGA
GTCTTCCAGCACTTCAGAGACATCTGAGGAGGAGGTCCAAGACCGAGTGCAGTGCATGCCATCC
